>Addgene plasmid #188677 | ipUSEPR-sg-Hs-PHGDH-3 | addgene full sequence | sequence record 375014 | Addgene NGS Result
TCGACGGATCGGGAGATCTCCCGATCCCCTATGGTGCACTCTCAGTACAATCTGCTCTGATGCCGCATAG
TTAAGCCAGTATCTGCTCCCTGCTTGTGTGTTGGAGGTCGCTGAGTAGTGCGCGAGCAAAATTTAAGCTA
CAACAAGGCAAGGCTTGACCGACAATTGCATGAAGAATCTGCTTAGGGTTAGGCGTTTTGCGCTGCTTCG
CGATGTACGGGCCAGATATACGCGTTGACATTGATTATTGACTAGTTATTAATAGTAATCAATTACGGGG
TCATTAGTTCATAGCCCATATATGGAGTTCCGCGTTACATAACTTACGGTAAATGGCCCGCCTGGCTGAC
CGCCCAACGACCCCCGCCCATTGACGTCAATAATGACGTATGTTCCCATAGTAACGCCAATAGGGACTTT
CCATTGACGTCAATGGGTGGAGTATTTACGGTAAACTGCCCACTTGGCAGTACATCAAGTGTATCATATG
CCAAGTACGCCCCCTATTGACGTCAATGACGGTAAATGGCCCGCCTGGCATTATGCCCAGTACATGACCT
TATGGGACTTTCCTACTTGGCAGTACATCTACGTATTAGTCATCGCTATTACCATGGTGATGCGGTTTTG
GCAGTACATCAATGGGCGTGGATAGCGGTTTGACTCACGGGGATTTCCAAGTCTCCACCCCATTGACGTC
AATGGGAGTTTGTTTTGGCACCAAAATCAACGGGACTTTCCAAAATGTCGTAACAACTCCGCCCCATTGA
CGCAAATGGGCGGTAGGCGTGTACGGTGGGAGGTCTATATAAGCAGCGCGTTTTGCCTGTACTGGGTCTC
TCTGGTTAGACCAGATCTGAGCCTGGGAGCTCTCTGGCTAACTAGGGAACCCACTGCTTAAGCCTCAATA
AAGCTTGCCTTGAGTGCTTCAAGTAGTGTGTGCCCGTCTGTTGTGTGACTCTGGTAACTAGAGATCCCTC
AGACCCTTTTAGTCAGTGTGGAAAATCTCTAGCAGTGGCGCCCGAACAGGGACTTGAAAGCGAAAGGGAA
ACCAGAGGAGCTCTCTCGACGCAGGACTCGGCTTGCTGAAGCGCGCACGGCAAGAGGCGAGGGGCGGCGA
CTGGTGAGTACGCCAAAAATTTTGACTAGCGGAGGCTAGAAGGAGAGAGATGGGTGCGAGAGCGTCAGTA
TTAAGCGGGGGAGAATTAGATCGCGATGGGAAAAAATTCGGTTAAGGCCAGGGGGAAAGAAAAAATATAA
ATTAAAACATATAGTATGGGCAAGCAGGGAGCTAGAACGATTCGCAGTTAATCCTGGCCTGTTAGAAACA
TCAGAAGGCTGTAGACAAATACTGGGACAGCTACAACCATCCCTTCAGACAGGATCAGAAGAACTTAGAT
CATTATATAATACAGTAGCAACCCTCTATTGTGTGCATCAAAGGATAGAGATAAAAGACACCAAGGAAGC
TTTAGACAAGATAGAGGAAGAGCAAAACAAAAGTAAGACCACCGCACAGCAAGCGGCCGGCCGCTGATCT
TCAGACCTGGAGGAGGAGATATGAGGGACAATTGGAGAAGTGAATTATATAAATATAAAGTAGTAAAAAT
TGAACCATTAGGAGTAGCACCCACCAAGGCAAAGAGAAGAGTGGTGCAGAGAGAAAAAAGAGCAGTGGGA
ATAGGAGCTTTGTTCCTTGGGTTCTTGGGAGCAGCAGGAAGCACTATGGGCGCAGCGTCAATGACGCTGA
CGGTACAGGCCAGACAATTATTGTCTGGTATAGTGCAGCAGCAGAACAATTTGCTGAGGGCTATTGAGGC
GCAACAGCATCTGTTGCAACTCACAGTCTGGGGCATCAAGCAGCTCCAGGCAAGAATCCTGGCTGTGGAA
AGATACCTAAAGGATCAACAGCTCCTGGGGATTTGGGGTTGCTCTGGAAAACTCATTTGCACCACTGCTG
TGCCTTGGAATGCTAGTTGGAGTAATAAATCTCTGGAACAGATTTGGAATCACACGACCTGGATGGAGTG
GGACAGAGAAATTAACAATTACACAAGCTTAATACACTCCTTAATTGAAGAATCGCAAAACCAGCAAGAA
AAGAATGAACAAGAATTATTGGAATTAGATAAATGGGCAAGTTTGTGGAATTGGTTTAACATAACAAATT
GGCTGTGGTATATAAAATTATTCATAATGATAGTAGGAGGCTTGGTAGGTTTAAGAATAGTTTTTGCTGT
ACTTTCTATAGTGAATAGAGTTAGGCAGGGATATTCACCATTATCGTTTCAGACCCACCTCCCAACCCCG
AGGGGACCCGACAGGCCCGAAGGAATAGAAGAAGAAGGTGGAGAGAGAGACAGAGACAGATCCATTCGAT
TAGTGAACGGATCGGCACTGCGTGCGCCAATTCTGCAGACAAATGGCAGTATTCATCCACAATTTTAAAA
GAAAAGGGGGGATTGGGGGGTACAGTGCAGGGGAAAGAATAGTAGACATAATAGCAACAGACATACAAAC
TAAAGAATTACAAAAACAAATTACAAAAATTCAAAATTTTCGGGTTTATTACAGGGACAGCAGAGATCCA
GTTTGGTTAGTACCGGGCCCGGGTCGACTAGTGATCAGTGTGAGGGAGTGTAAAGCTGGTTTGAGGGCCT
ATTTCCCATGATTCCTTCATATTTGCATATACGATACAAGGCTGTTAGAGAGATAATTAGAATTAATTTG
ACTGTAAACACAAAGATATTAGTACAAAATACGTGACGTAGAAAGTAATAATTTCTTGGGTAGTTTGCAG
TTTTAAAATTATGTTTTAAAATGGACTATCATATGCTTACCGTAACTTGAAAGTATTTCGATTTCTTGGC
TTTATATATCTTGTGGAAAGGACGAAACACCGTGGTGAACTGTGCCCGTGGGTTTAAGAGCTATGCTGGA
AACAGCATAGCAAGTTTAAATAAGGCTAGTCCGTTATCAACTTGAAAAAGTGGCACCGAGTCGGTGCTTT
TTTAAACCGCTGTTCCTAGGAATCCCGAGGCCTTCGAGTGGCTCCGGTGCCCGTCAGTGGGCAGAGCGCA
CATCGCCCACAGTCCCCGAGAAGTTGGGGGGAGGGGTCGGCAATTGAACCGGTGCCTAGAGAAGGTGGCG
CGGGGTAAACTGGGAAAGTGATGTCGTGTACTGGCTCCGCCTTTTTCCCGAGGGTGGGGGAGAACCGTAT
ATAAGTGCAGTAGTCGCCGTGAACGTTCTTTTTCGCAACGGGTTTGCCGCCAGAACACAGGTGTCGTGAC
GCGGGACCCGACATTAGCGCTACAGCTTAAGCGGGCCACCATGACCGAGTACAAGCCCACGGTGCGCCTC
GCCACCCGCGACGACGTCCCCAGGGCCGTACGCACCCTCGCCGCCGCGTTCGCCGACTACCCCGCCACGC
GCCACACCGTCGATCCGGACCGCCACATCGAGCGGGTCACCGAGCTGCAAGAACTCTTCCTCACGCGCGT
CGGGCTCGACATCGGCAAGGTGTGGGTCGCGGACGACGGCGCCGCCGTGGCGGTCTGGACCACGCCGGAG
AGCGTCGAAGCGGGGGCGGTGTTCGCCGAGATCGGCCCGCGCATGGCCGAGTTGAGCGGTTCCCGGCTGG
CCGCGCAGCAACAGATGGAAGGCCTCCTGGCGCCGCACCGGCCCAAGGAGCCCGCGTGGTTCCTGGCCAC
CGTCGGAGTCTCGCCCGACCACCAGGGCAAGGGTCTGGGCAGCGCCGTCGTGCTCCCCGGAGTGGAGGCG
GCCGAGCGCGCCGGGGTGCCCGCCTTCCTGGAGACCTCCGCGCCCCGCAACCTCCCCTTCTACGAGCGGC
TCGGCTTCACCGTCACCGCCGACGTCGAGGTGCCCGAAGGACCGCGCACCTGGTGCATGACCCGCAAGCC
CGGTGCCGCTAGCGGCAGCGGCGCCACCAACTTCAGCCTGCTGAAGCAGGCCGGCGACGTGGAGGAGAAC
CCCGGCCCCATGGTGTCTAAGGGCGAAGAGCTGATTAAGGAGAACATGCACATGAAGCTGTATATGGAGG
GCACCGTGAACAACCACCACTTCAAGTGCACATCCGAGGGCGAAGGCAAGCCCTACGAGGGCACCCAGAC
CATGAGAATCAAGGTGGTCGAGGGCGGCCCTCTCCCCTTCGCCTTCGACATCCTGGCTACCAGCTTCATG
TACGGCAGCAGAACCTTCATCAACCACACCCAGGGCATCCCCGACTTCTTTAAGCAGTCCTTCCCTGAGG
GCTTCACATGGGAGAGAGTCACCACATACGAAGACGGGGGCGTGCTGACCGCTACCCAGGACACCAGCCT
CCAGGACGGCTGCCTCATCTACAACGTCAAGATCAGAGGGGTGAACTTCCCATCCAACGGCCCTGTGATG
CAGAAGAAAACACTCGGCTGGGAGGCCAACACCGAGATGCTGTACCCCGCTGACGGCGGCCTGGAAGGCA
GAAGCGACATGGCCCTGAAGCTCGTGGGCGGGGGCCACCTGATCTGCAACTTCAAGACCACATACAGATC
CAAGAAACCCGCTAAGAACCTCAAGATGCCCGGCGTCTACTATGTGGACCACAGACTGGAAAGAATCAAG
GAGGCCGACAAAGAGACCTACGTCGAGCAGCACGAGGTGGCTGTGGCCAGATACTGCGACCTCCCTAGCA
AACTGGGGCACAAACTTAATTGAAAACGTTGTTGTTTGGGGTTGAATTACTCTTCTAGACCGCGGCGCGC
CCGATAATCAACCTCTGGATTACAAAATTTGTGAAAGATTGACTGGTATTCTTAACTATGTTGCTCCTTT
TACGCTATGTGGATACGCTGCTTTAATGCCTTTGTATCATGCTATTGCTTCCCGTATGGCTTTCATTTTC
TCCTCCTTGTATAAATCCTGGTTGCTGTCTCTTTATGAGGAGTTGTGGCCCGTTGTCAGGCAACGTGGCG
TGGTGTGCACTGTGTTTGCTGACGCAACCCCCACTGGTTGGGGCATTGCCACCACCTGTCAGCTCCTTTC
CGGGACTTTCGCTTTCCCCCTCCCTATTGCCACGGCGGAACTCATCGCCGCCTGCCTTGCCCGCTGCTGG
ACAGGGGCTCGGCTGTTGGGCACTGACAATTCCGTGGTGTTGTCGGGGAAATCATCGTCCTTTCCTTGGC
TGCTCGCCTGTGTTGCCACCTGGATTCTGCGCGGGACGTCCTTCTGCTACGTCCCTTCGGCCCTCAATCC
AGCGGACCTTCCTTCCCGCGGCCTGCTGCCGGCTCTGCGGCCTCTTCCGCGTCTTCGCCTTCGCCCTCAG
ACGAGTCGGATCTCCCTTTGGGCCGCCTCCCCGCATCGATACCGTCGACCTCGATCGAGACCTAGAAAAA
CATGGAGCAATCACAAGTAGCAATACAGCAGCTACCAATGCTGATTGTGCCTGGCTAGAAGCACAAGAGG
AGGAGGAGGTGGGTTTTCCAGTCACACCTCAGGTACCTTTAAGACCAATGACTTACAAGGCAGCTGTAGA
TCTTAGCCACTTTTTAAAAGAAAAGGGGGGACTGGAAGGGCTAATTCACTCCCAACGAAGACAAGATATC
CTTGATCTGTGGATCTACCACACACAAGGCTACTTCCCTGATTGGCAGAACTACACACCAGGGCCAGGGA
TCAGATATCCACTGACCTTTGGATGGTGCTACAAGCTAGTACCAGTTGAGCAAGAGAAGGTAGAAGAAGC
CAATGAAGGAGAGAACACCCGCTTGTTACACCCTGTGAGCCTGCATGGGATGGATGACCCGGAGAGAGAA
GTATTAGAGTGGAGGTTTGACAGCCGCCTAGCATTTCATCACATGGCCCGAGAGCTGCATCCGGACTGTA
CTGGGTCTCTCTGGTTAGACCAGATCTGAGCCTGGGAGCTCTCTGGCTAACTAGGGAACCCACTGCTTAA
GCCTCAATAAAGCTTGCCTTGAGTGCTTCAAGTAGTGTGTGCCCGTCTGTTGTGTGACTCTGGTAACTAG
AGATCCCTCAGACCCTTTTAGTCAGTGTGGAAAATCTCTAGCAGCATGTGAGCAAAAGGCCAGCAAAAGG
CCAGGAACCGTAAAAAGGCCGCGTTGCTGGCGTTTTTCCATAGGCTCCGCCCCCCTGACGAGCATCACAA
AAATCGACGCTCAAGTCAGAGGTGGCGAAACCCGACAGGACTATAAAGATACCAGGCGTTTCCCCCTGGA
AGCTCCCTCGTGCGCTCTCCTGTTCCGACCCTGCCGCTTACCGGATACCTGTCCGCCTTTCTCCCTTCGG
GAAGCGTGGCGCTTTCTCATAGCTCACGCTGTAGGTATCTCAGTTCGGTGTAGGTCGTTCGCTCCAAGCT
GGGCTGTGTGCACGAACCCCCCGTTCAGCCCGACCGCTGCGCCTTATCCGGTAACTATCGTCTTGAGTCC
AACCCGGTAAGACACGACTTATCGCCACTGGCAGCAGCCACTGGTAACAGGATTAGCAGAGCGAGGTATG
TAGGCGGTGCTACAGAGTTCTTGAAGTGGTGGCCTAACTACGGCTACACTAGAAGAACAGTATTTGGTAT
CTGCGCTCTGCTGAAGCCAGTTACCTTCGGAAAAAGAGTTGGTAGCTCTTGATCCGGCAAACAAACCACC
GCTGGTAGCGGTGGTTTTTTTGTTTGCAAGCAGCAGATTACGCGCAGAAAAAAAGGATCTCAAGAAGATC
CTTTGATCTTTTCTACGGGGTCTGACGCTCAGTGGAACGAAAACTCACGTTAAGGGATTTTGGTCATGAG
ATTATCAAAAAGGATCTTCACCTAGATCCTTTTAAATTAAAAATGAAGTTTTAAATCAATCTAAAGTATA
TATGAGTAAACTTGGTCTGACAGTTACCAATGCTTAATCAGTGAGGCACCTATCTCAGCGATCTGTCTAT
TTCGTTCATCCATAGTTGCCTGACTCCCCGTCGTGTAGATAACTACGATACGGGAGGGCTTACCATCTGG
CCCCAGTGCTGCAATGATACCGCGAGACCCACGCTCACCGGCTCCAGATTTATCAGCAATAAACCAGCCA
GCCGGAAGGGCCGAGCGCAGAAGTGGTCCTGCAACTTTATCCGCCTCCATCCAGTCTATTAATTGTTGCC
GGGAAGCTAGAGTAAGTAGTTCGCCAGTTAATAGTTTGCGCAACGTTGTTGCCATTGCTACAGGCATCGT
GGTGTCACGCTCGTCGTTTGGTATGGCTTCATTCAGCTCCGGTTCCCAACGATCAAGGCGAGTTACATGA
TCCCCCATGTTGTGCAAAAAAGCGGTTAGCTCCTTCGGTCCTCCGATCGTTGTCAGAAGTAAGTTGGCCG
CAGTGTTATCACTCATGGTTATGGCAGCACTGCATAATTCTCTTACTGTCATGCCATCCGTAAGATGCTT
TTCTGTGACTGGTGAGTACTCAACCAAGTCATTCTGAGAATAGTGTATGCGGCGACCGAGTTGCTCTTGC
CCGGCGTCAATACGGGATAATACCGCGCCACATAGCAGAACTTTAAAAGTGCTCATCATTGGAAAACGTT
CTTCGGGGCGAAAACTCTCAAGGATCTTACCGCTGTTGAGATCCAGTTCGATGTAACCCACTCGTGCACC
CAACTGATCTTCAGCATCTTTTACTTTCACCAGCGTTTCTGGGTGAGCAAAAACAGGAAGGCAAAATGCC
GCAAAAAAGGGAATAAGGGCGACACGGAAATGTTGAATACTCATACTCTTCCTTTTTCAATATTATTGAA
GCATTTATCAGGGTTATTGTCTCATGAGCGGATACATATTTGAATGTATTTAGAAAAATAAACAAATAGG
GGTTCCGCGCACATTTCCCCGAAAAGTGCCACCTGACG
Features (pLannotate 1.2.2; 21 found; start..end, strand, type, name):
     30..82      -  misc_feature   bom (fragment): basis of mobility region from pBR322
    237..616     +  enhancer       CMV enhancer: human cytomegalovirus immediate early enhancer
    617..816     +  promoter       CMV promoter: human cytomegalovirus (CMV) immediate early promoter
    834..1014    +  LTR            5' LTR (truncated): truncated 5' long terminal repeat (LTR) from HIV-1
   1061..1186    +  misc_feature   HIV-1 Ψ: packaging signal of human immunodeficiency virus type 1
   1170..1508    +  CDS            HIV-1 gag (fragment): gag protein from human immunodeficiency virus 1; gag
   1683..1916    +  misc_feature   RRE: The Rev response element (RRE) of HIV-1 allows for Rev-dependent mRNA export from the nucleus to the cytoplasm.
   2293..2393    +  CDS            Rev (fragment): human immunodeficiency virus 1 (HIV-1) Rev protein; rev; enhances nuclear export of unspliced and incompletely spliced viral mRNAs
   2443..2560    +  misc_feature   cPPT/CTS: central polypurine tract and central termination sequence of HIV-1
   2653..2893    +  promoter       U6 promoter: RNA polymerase III promoter for human U6 snRNA
   2940..3007    +  misc_RNA       tracrRNA (fragment): trans-activating CRISPR RNA for the Streptococcus pyogenes CRISPR/Cas9 system
   3069..3280    +  promoter       EF-1α core promoter: core promoter for human elongation factor EF-1α
   3331..3927    +  CDS            PuroR (fragment): puromycin N-acetyltransferase; pac from Streptomyces; confers resistance to puromycin
   4000..4713    +  CDS            TagRFP: monomeric derivative of red fluorescent protein from Entacmaea quadricolor (Merzlyak et al., 2007) mammalian codon-optimized
   4766..5354    +  misc_feature   WPRE: woodchuck hepatitis virus posttranscriptional regulatory element
   5355..5374    +  misc_feature   MCS (fragment): pBluescript multiple cloning site
   5376..5876    +  CDS            nef (fragment): NEF_HV1LA - Experimental evidence at protein level: Swiss-Prot protein existence level 1. Extracellular Nef protein targets CD4(+) T-lymphocytes for apoptosis by interacting with CXCR4 surface receptors. From Human immunodeficiency virus type 1 group M subtype B (isolate Lai) (HIV-1).
   5883..6063    +  LTR            5' LTR (truncated): truncated 5' long terminal repeat (LTR) from HIV-1
   6125..6713    -  rep_origin     ori: high-copy-number ColE1/pMB1/pBR322/pUC origin of replication
   6884..7744    -  CDS            AmpR: β-lactamase; bla; confers resistance to ampicillin, carbenicillin, and related antibiotics
   7745..7849    -  promoter       AmpR promoter: bla
