[The description below was written by a language model from this plasmid's Addgene catalogue record and pLannotate feature annotations shown in this document.]
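Description:
ipUSEPR-sg-Hs-PHGDH-3 is a lentiviral CRISPR guide RNA vector built on a pLenti backbone, carrying a single 20-nt sgRNA directed against human PHGDH, the gene encoding phosphoglycerate dehydrogenase. It is propagated in bacteria as a high-copy plasmid through a ColE1/pUC-type origin and selected with ampicillin via the bla gene and its native promoter. The annotated full sequence is about 7.9 kb.

The viral portion has a CMV enhancer/promoter placed upstream of a truncated HIV-1 5' LTR, which drives transcription of the genomic RNA in packaging cells. This is followed by the Ψ packaging signal with a partial gag sequence, the Rev response element for Rev-dependent nuclear export, and the cPPT/CTS. Within this frame, a human U6 RNA polymerase III promoter drives the guide. The spacer falls in the unannotated gap between U6 and a Streptococcus pyogenes tracrRNA-derived scaffold, so the transcript is suited to SpCas9. No Cas9 coding sequence is annotated, so the nuclease must be supplied separately.

Downstream, an EF-1α core promoter drives puromycin N-acetyltransferase followed by TagRFP. This allows drug selection and red fluorescent tracking of transduced cells, although the element linking the two reading frames is not annotated. A WPRE enhances transcript expression, and a nef-region fragment with a second truncated LTR closes the provirus.

The record gives the purpose only as "sgRNA". The design is consistent with stable delivery of a PHGDH-targeting guide into Cas9-expressing human cells, and the "-3" in the name suggests it may be one of several guides against this gene.
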