Addgene plasmid #188677: ipUSEPR-sg-Hs-PHGDH-3
Purpose: sgRNA
Depositing lab: Lewis Cantley. Depositing organization: Cornell University.
Backbone
  Vector backbone: pLenti
  Vector type: Lentiviral, CRISPR
Growth in bacteria
  Bacterial resistance: Ampicillin, 100 μg/mL
  Growth temperature: 30°C
  Growth strain: NEB Stable
  Copy number: High Copy
Gene/Insert
  Gene/Insert name: sgPHGDH
  gRNA/shRNA sequence: GTGGTGAACTGTGCCCGTGG
  Species: H. sapiens (human)
  Insert size (bp): 20
  Mutation: WT
  Entrez Gene: PHGDH (a.k.a. 3-PGDH, 3PGDH, HEL-S-113, NLS, NLS1, PDG, PGAD, PGD, PGDH, PHGDHD, SERA)
  Cloning method: Restriction Enzyme; 5′ cloning site Unknown (unknown if destroyed)
Terms and licenses: Academic/Nonprofit Terms; Industry Terms: Not Available to Industry
How to cite: ipUSEPR-sg-Hs-PHGDH-3 was a gift from Lewis Cantley (Addgene plasmid # 188677 ; http://n2t.net/addgene:188677 ; RRID:Addgene_188677)
